Addgene plasmid #142036: TFORF2334
Purpose: Lentiviral vector for overexpressing transcription factor ORFs with unique 24-bp barcodes. Barcodes facilitate identification of transcription factors in pooled screens.
Depositing lab: Feng Zhang. Depositing organization: Broad Institute. Publication: A transcription factor atlas of directed differentiation. Joung J, Ma S, Tay T, Geiger-Schuller KR, Kirchgatterer PC, Verdine VK, Guo B, Arias-Garcia MA, Allen WE, Singh A, Kuksenko O, Abudayyeh OO, Gootenberg JS, Fu Z, Macrae RK, Buenrostro JD, Regev A, Zhang F. Cell. 2023 Jan 5;186(1):209-229.e26. doi: 10.1016/j.cell.2022.11.026. PubMed 36608654.
Backbone
  Vector backbone: pLX_TRC317
  Backbone manufacturer: Broad Institute Genetic Perturbation Platform
  Backbone size w/o insert (bp): 8264
  Vector type: Mammalian Expression, Lentiviral
  Selectable markers: Puromycin
Growth in bacteria
  Bacterial resistance: Ampicillin, 100 μg/mL
  Growth temperature: 37°C
  Growth strain: NEB Stable
  Copy number: High Copy
Gene/Insert
  Gene/Insert name: CTNNB1
  Species: H. sapiens (human)
  Insert size (bp): 2447
  Entrez Gene: CTNNB1 (a.k.a. CTNNB, EVR7, MRD19, NEDSDV, armadillo)
  Promoter: EF1a
  Cloning method: Unknown
  Sequencing primers: 5′ GGGTGGAGACTGAAGTTAGGCCAG; 3′ CACATAGCGTAAAAGGAGCAACATAG
Terms and licenses: Academic/Nonprofit Terms; Industry Terms: Not Available to Industry
Depositor comments: NM_001098210,NM_001098209,NM_001904,XM_017005738,XM_005264886,ENST00000405570,ENST00000396183,ENST00000349496,ENST00000396185 . The transcription factor ORF portion of this plasmid was synthesized by Genewiz. Please test multiple small colonies in case of plasmid recombination. To make this collection available in a timely manner, a portion of this collection was not fully sequenced by Addgene. If an Addgene verified full plasmid sequence is not available, please contact us prior to placing an order to request the full sequence.
How to cite: TFORF2334 was a gift from Feng Zhang (Addgene plasmid # 142036 ; http://n2t.net/addgene:142036 ; RRID:Addgene_142036)
