[The description below was written by a language model from this plasmid's Addgene catalogue record and pLannotate feature annotations shown in this document.]
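Description:
TFORF2334 is a lentiviral mammalian expression plasmid built on the pLX_TRC317 backbone and belongs to a barcoded library of transcription factor open reading frames. It carries human CTNNB1, encoding β-catenin, the cadherin-associated protein that also acts in canonical Wnt signalling. The sequenced plasmid is about 10.7 kb. In bacteria it is maintained by a high-copy ColE1/pUC-type origin and selected with ampicillin through the bla gene. An f1 origin and remnants of a lac/lacZα cloning region flanked by T7 and T3 promoters are also present in the backbone. The depositor notes that the plasmid can recombine, as is common for LTR-containing vectors.

The viral portion follows a third-generation, self-inactivating design. An RSV promoter drives a truncated HIV-1 5' LTR, followed by the Ψ packaging signal with a gag fragment, the Rev response element, a cPPT/CTS and a ΔU3 3' LTR with a downstream SV40 polyadenylation signal. Within the transferred region, an SV40 early promoter/origin segment sits upstream of the puromycin N-acetyltransferase gene, allowing selection of transduced cells. The EF-1α promoter then drives constitutive expression of the β-catenin ORF, and a WPRE downstream enhances transcript stability and expression.

According to the catalogue entry, each construct in the collection carries a unique 24-bp barcode. The barcode is not annotated in the feature table, so its position cannot be stated from the record, although a short U6-promoter-like fragment lies between the ORF and the WPRE. The barcode lets the overexpressed factor be identified by sequencing in pooled overexpression screens, such as those looking for drivers of directed cell differentiation.
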