Features (pLannotate 1.2.2; 31 found; start..end, strand, type, name):
      5..231     +  promoter       RSV promoter: Rous sarcoma virus enhancer/promoter
    232..412     +  LTR            5' LTR (truncated): truncated 5' long terminal repeat (LTR) from HIV-1
    459..584     +  misc_feature   HIV-1 Ψ: packaging signal of human immunodeficiency virus type 1
    568..931     +  CDS            HIV-1 gag (fragment): gag protein from human immunodeficiency virus 1; gag
   1077..1310    +  misc_feature   RRE: The Rev response element (RRE) of HIV-1 allows for Rev-dependent mRNA export from the nucleus to the cytoplasm.
   1687..1713    +  CDS            Rev (fragment): human immunodeficiency virus 1 (HIV-1) Rev protein; rev; enhances nuclear export of unspliced and incompletely spliced viral mRNAs
   1720..1743    +  promoter       SV40 promoter (fragment): SV40 early promoter
   1744..1815    +  promoter       SV40 promoter (fragment): SV40 enhancer and early promoter
   1839..1974    +  rep_origin     SV40 ori: SV40 origin of replication
   2020..2616    +  CDS            PuroR (fragment): puromycin N-acetyltransferase; pac from Streptomyces; confers resistance to puromycin
   2665..2782    +  misc_feature   cPPT/CTS: central polypurine tract and central termination sequence of HIV-1
   2847..2913    +  CDS            small t antigen (fragment): SV40 (simian virus 40) small t antigen
   2920..4098    +  promoter       EF-1α promoter: strong constitutive promoter for human elongation factor EF-1α
   4115..6457    +  CDS            β-catenin (sequence partly withheld): human cadherin-associated protein that also plays a role in the canonical Wnt signaling pathway; Homo sapiens CTNNB1; also known as catenin beta-1
   6473..6526    +  promoter       U6 promoter (fragment): RNA polymerase III promoter for human U6 snRNA
   6568..7156    +  misc_feature   WPRE: woodchuck hepatitis virus posttranscriptional regulatory element
   7207..7226    +  misc_feature   cPPT/CTS (fragment): central polypurine tract and central termination sequence of HIV-1
   7228..7461    +  LTR            3' LTR (ΔU3): self-inactivating 3' long terminal repeat (LTR) from HIV-1
   7539..7660    +  polyA_signal   SV40 poly(A) signal: SV40 polyadenylation signal
   7700..7835    +  rep_origin     SV40 ori: SV40 origin of replication
   7856..7874    -  promoter       T7 promoter: promoter for bacteriophage T7 RNA polymerase
   7882..8037    +  CDS            lacZα (fragment): LacZα fragment of β-galactosidase; lacZ fragment
   8042..8470    +  rep_origin     f1 ori (sequence partly withheld): f1 bacteriophage origin of replication; arrow indicates direction of (+) strand synthesis
   8523..8627    +  promoter       AmpR promoter: bla
   8628..9488    +  CDS            AmpR: β-lactamase; bla; confers resistance to ampicillin, carbenicillin, and related antibiotics
   9659..10247   +  rep_origin     ori: high-copy-number ColE1/pMB1/pBR322/pUC origin of replication
  10430..10522   +  CDS            lacI (fragment): lac repressor; lacI; The lac repressor binds to the lac operator to inhibit transcription in E. coli. This inhibition can be relieved by adding lactose or isopropyl-β-D-thiogalactopyranoside (IPTG).
  10535..10556   +  protein_bind   CAP binding site: CAP binding activates transcription in the presence of cAMP. E. coli catabolite activator protein
  10571..10601   +  promoter       lac promoter: promoter for the E. coli lac operon
  10605..10627   +  protein_bind   lac operator (fragment): The lac repressor binds to the lac operator to inhibit transcription in E. coli. This inhibition can be relieved by adding lactose or isopropyl-β-D-thiogalactopyranoside (IPTG). lac repressor encoded by lacI
  10670..10688   +  promoter       T3 promoter: promoter for bacteriophage T3 RNA polymerase
>Addgene plasmid #142036 | TFORF2334 | addgene full sequence | sequence record 395930 | Addgene NGS Result
TTAATGTAGTCTTATGCAATACTCTTGTAGTCTTGCAACATGGTAACGATGAGTTAGCAACATGCCTTAC
AAGGAGAGAAAAAGCACCGTGCATGCCGATTGGTGGAAGTAAGGTGGTACGATCGTGCCTTATTAGGAAG
GCAACAGACGGGTCTGACATGGATTGGACGAACCACTGAATTGCCGCATTGCAGAGATATTGTATTTAAG
TGCCTAGCTCGATACATAAACGGGTCTCTCTGGTTAGACCAGATCTGAGCCTGGGAGCTCTCTGGCTAAC
TAGGGAACCCACTGCTTAAGCCTCAATAAAGCTTGCCTTGAGTGCTTCAAGTAGTGTGTGCCCGTCTGTT
GTGTGACTCTGGTAACTAGAGATCCCTCAGACCCTTTTAGTCAGTGTGGAAAATCTCTAGCAGTGGCGCC
CGAACAGGGACTTGAAAGCGAAAGGGAAACCAGAGGAGCTCTCTCGACGCAGGACTCGGCTTGCTGAAGC
GCGCACGGCAAGAGGCGAGGGGCGGCGACTGGTGAGTACGCCAAAAATTTTGACTAGCGGAGGCTAGAAG
GAGAGAGATGGGTGCGAGAGCGTCAGTATTAAGCGGGGGAGAATTAGATCGCGATGGGAAAAAATTCGGT
TAAGGCCAGGGGGAAAGAAAAAATATAAATTAAAACATATAGTATGGGCAAGCAGGGAGCTAGAACGATT
CGCAGTTAATCCTGGCCTGTTAGAAACATCAGAAGGCTGTAGACAAATACTGGGACAGCTACAACCATCC
CTTCAGACAGGATCAGAAGAACTTAGATCATTATATAATACAGTAGCAACCCTCTATTGTGTGCATCAAA
GGATAGAGATAAAAGACACCAAGGAAGCTTTAGACAAGATAGAGGAAGAGCAAAACAAAAGTAAGACCAC
CGCACAGCAAGCGGCCGCTGATCTTCAGACCTGGAGGAGGAGATATGAGGGACAATTGGAGAAGTGAATT
ATATAAATATAAAGTAGTAAAAATTGAACCATTAGGAGTAGCACCCACCAAGGCAAAGAGAAGAGTGGTG
CAGAGAGAAAAAAGAGCAGTGGGAATAGGAGCTTTGTTCCTTGGGTTCTTGGGAGCAGCAGGAAGCACTA
TGGGCGCAGCGTCAATGACGCTGACGGTACAGGCCAGACAATTATTGTCTGGTATAGTGCAGCAGCAGAA
CAATTTGCTGAGGGCTATTGAGGCGCAACAGCATCTGTTGCAACTCACAGTCTGGGGCATCAAGCAGCTC
CAGGCAAGAATCCTGGCTGTGGAAAGATACCTAAAGGATCAACAGCTCCTGGGGATTTGGGGTTGCTCTG
GAAAACTCATTTGCACCACTGCTGTGCCTTGGAATGCTAGTTGGAGTAATAAATCTCTGGAACAGATTTG
GAATCACACGACCTGGATGGAGTGGGACAGAGAAATTAACAATTACACAAGCTTAATACACTCCTTAATT
GAAGAATCGCAAAACCAGCAAGAAAAGAATGAACAAGAATTATTGGAATTAGATAAATGGGCAAGTTTGT
GGAATTGGTTTAACATAACAAATTGGCTGTGGTATATAAAATTATTCATAATGATAGTAGGAGGCTTGGT
AGGTTTAAGAATAGTTTTTGCTGTACTTTCTATAGTGAATAGAGTTAGGCAGGGATATTCACCATTATCG
TTTCAGACCCACCTCCCAACCCCGAGGGGACCCATGCATTGCATCTCAATTAGTCAGCAACCAGGTGTGG
AAAGTCCCCAGGCTCCCCAGCAGGCAGAAGTATGCAAAGCATGCGTCTCAATTAGTCAGCAACCATAGTC
CCGCCCCTAACTCCGCCCATCCCGCCCCTAACTCCGCCCAGTTCCGCCCATTCTCCGCCCCATGGCTGAC
TAATTTTTTTTATTTATGCAGAGGCCGAGGCCGCCTCGGCCTCTGAGCTATTCCAGAAGTAGTGAGGAGG
CTTTTTTGGAGGCCTAGGCTTTTGCAAAAAGCTTTCTAGAGGTACCACCGGAGCTTACCATGACCGAGTA
CAAGCCCACGGTGCGCCTCGCCACCCGCGACGACGTCCCCAGGGCCGTACGCACCCTCGCCGCCGCGTTC
GCCGACTACCCCGCCACGCGCCACACCGTCGATCCGGACCGCCACATCGAGCGGGTCACCGAGCTGCAAG
AACTCTTCCTCACGCGCGTCGGGCTCGACATCGGCAAGGTGTGGGTCGCGGACGACGGCGCCGCCGTGGC
GGTCTGGACCACGCCGGAGAGCGTCGAAGCGGGGGCGGTGTTCGCCGAGATCGGCCCGCGCATGGCCGAG
TTGAGCGGTTCCCGGCTGGCCGCGCAGCAACAGATGGAAGGCCTCCTGGCGCCGCACCGGCCCAAGGAGC
CCGCGTGGTTCCTGGCCACCGTCGGCGTCTCGCCCGACCACCAGGGCAAGGGTCTGGGCAGCGCCGTCGT
GCTCCCCGGAGTGGAGGCGGCCGAGCGCGCCGGGGTGCCCGCCTTCCTGGAGACCTCCGCGCCCCGCAAC
CTCCCCTTCTACGAGCGGCTCGGCTTCACCGTCACCGCCGACGTCGAGGTGCCCGAAGGACCGCGCACCT
GGTGCATGACCCGCAAGCCCGGTGCCAGTTAACGAATTCTAGATCTTGAGACAAATGGCAGTATTCATCC
ACAATTTTAAAAGAAAAGGGGGGATTGGGGGGTACAGTGCAGGGGAAAGAATAGTAGACATAATAGCAAC
AGACATACAAACTAAAGAATTACAAAAACAAATTACAAAAATTCAAAATTTTCGGGTTTATTACAGGGAC
AGCAGAGATCCACTTTGGCGCCGGCTCGAGGCCTGCAGGTGCAAAGATGGATAAAGTTTTAAACAGAGAG
GAATCTTTGCAGCTAATGGACCTTCTAGGTCTTGAAAGGAGTGGGAATTGGCTCCGGTGCCCGTCAGTGG
GCAGAGCGCACATCGCCCACAGTCCCCGAGAAGTTGGGGGGAGGGGTCGGCAATTGAACCGGTGCCTAGA
GAAGGTGGCGCGGGGTAAACTGGGAAAGTGATGTCGTGTACTGGCTCCGCCTTTTTCCCGAGGGTGGGGG
AGAACCGTATATAAGTGCAGTAGTCGCCGTGAACGTTCTTTTTCGCAACGGGTTTGCCGCCAGAACACAG
GTAAGTGCCGTGTGTGGTTCCCGCGGGCCTGGCCTCTTTACGGGTTATGGCCCTTGCGTGCCTTGAATTA
CTTCCACCTGGCTGCAGTACGTGATTCTTGATCCCGAGCTTCGGGTTGGAAGTGGGTGGGAGAGTTCGAG
GCCTTGCGCTTAAGGAGCCCCTTCGCCTCGTGCTTGAGTTGAGGCCTGGCCTGGGCGCTGGGGCCGCCGC
GTGCGAATCTGGTGGCACCTTCGCGCCTGTCTCGCTGCTTTCGATAAGTCTCTAGCCATTTAAAATTTTT
GATGACCTGCTGCGACGCTTTTTTTCTGGCAAGATAGTCTTGTAAATGCGGGCCAAGATCTGCACACTGG
TATTTCGGTTTTTGGGGCCGCGGGCGGCGACGGGGCCCGTGCGTCCCAGCGCACATGTTCGGCGAGGCGG
GGCCTGCGAGCGCGGCCACCGAGAATCGGACGGGGGTAGTCTCAAGCTGGCCGGCCTGCTCTGGTGCCTG
GCCTCGCGCCGCCGTGTATCGCCCCGCCCTGGGCGGCAAGGCTGGCCCGGTCGGCACCAGTTGCGTGAGC
GGAAAGATGGCCGCTTCCCGGCCCTGCTGCAGGGAGCTCAAAATGGAGGACGCGGCGCTCGGGAGAGCGG
GCGGGTGAGTCACCCACACAAAGGAAAAGGGCCTTTCCGTCCTCAGCCGTCGCTTCATGTGACTCCACGG
AGTACCGGGCGCCGTCCAGGCACCTCGATTAGTTCTCGAGCTTTTGGAGTACGTCGTCTTTAGGTTGGGG
GGAGGGGTTTTATGCGATGGAGTTTCCCCACACTGAGTGGGTGGAGACTGAAGTTAGGCCAGCTTGGCAC
TTGATGTAATTCTCCTTGGAATTTGCCCTTTTTGAGTTTGGATCTTGGTTCATTCTCAAGCCTCAGACAG
TGGTTCAAAGTTTTTTTCTTCCATTTCAGGTGTCGTGAGGCTAGCACCGCCACCATGGCTACTCAAGCTG
ATTTGATGGAGTTGGACATGGCCATGGAACCAGACAGAAAAGCGGCTGTTAGTCACTGGCAGCAACAGTC
TTACCTGGACTCTGGAATCCATTCTGGTGCCACTACCACAGCTCCTTCTCTGAGTGGTAAAGGCAATCCT
GAGGAAGAGGATGTGGATACCTCCCAAGTCCTGTATGAGTGGGAACAGGGATTTTCTCAGTCCTTCACTC
AAGAACAAGTAGCTGATATTGATGGACAGTATGCAATGACTCGAGCTCAGAGGGTACGAGCTGCTATGTT
CCCTGAGACATTAGATGAGGGCATGCAGATCCCATCTACACAGTTTGATGCTGCTCATCCCACTAATGTC
CAGCGTTTGGCTGAACCATCACAGATGCTGAAA
[1614 nt withheld, positions 4514-6127]
AAACGGCTTTCAGTTGAGCTGACCAGCTCTCTCTTCAGAACAGAGCCAATGGCTTGGAATGAGACTGCTG
ATCTTGGACTTGATATTGGTGCCCAGGGAGAACCCCTTGGATATCGCCAGGATGATCCTAGCTATCGTTC
TTTTCACTCTGGTGGATATGGCCAGGATGCCTTGGGTATGGACCCCATGATGGAACATGAGATGGGTGGC
CACCACCCTGGTGCTGACTATCCAGTTGATGGGCTGCCAGATCTGGGGCATGCCCAGGACCTCATGGATG
GGCTGCCTCCAGGTGACAGCAATCAGCTGGCCTGGTTTGATACTGACCTGTAGTAATGAACTAGTCCGTA
ACTTGAAAGTATTTCGATTTCTTGGCTTTATATATCTTGTGGAAAGGACGAACTATGGCTCGACGTGGAG
CCGTCACGCGTTAAGTCGACAATCAACCTCTGGATTACAAAATTTGTGAAAGATTGACTGGTATTCTTAA
CTATGTTGCTCCTTTTACGCTATGTGGATACGCTGCTTTAATGCCTTTGTATCATGCTATTGCTTCCCGT
ATGGCTTTCATTTTCTCCTCCTTGTATAAATCCTGGTTGCTGTCTCTTTATGAGGAGTTGTGGCCCGTTG
TCAGGCAACGTGGCGTGGTGTGCACTGTGTTTGCTGACGCAACCCCCACTGGTTGGGGCATTGCCACCAC
CTGTCAGCTCCTTTCCGGGACTTTCGCTTTCCCCCTCCCTATTGCCACGGCGGAACTCATCGCCGCCTGC
CTTGCCCGCTGCTGGACAGGGGCTCGGCTGTTGGGCACTGACAATTCCGTGGTGTTGTCGGGGAAATCAT
CGTCCTTTCCTTGGCTGCTCGCCTGTGTTGCCACCTGGATTCTGCGCGGGACGTCCTTCTGCTACGTCCC
TTCGGCCCTCAATCCAGCGGACCTTCCTTCCCGCGGCCTGCTGCCGGCTCTGCGGCCTCTTCCGCGTCTT
CGCCTTCGCCCTCAGACGAGTCGGATCTCCCTTTGGGCCGCCTCCCCGCGTCGACTTTAAGACCAATGAC
TTACAAGGCAGCTGTAGATCTTAGCCACTTTTTAAAAGAAAAGGGGGGACTGGAAGGGCTAATTCACTCC
CAACGAAGACAAGATCTGCTTTTTGCTTGTACTGGGTCTCTCTGGTTAGACCAGATCTGAGCCTGGGAGC
TCTCTGGCTAACTAGGGAACCCACTGCTTAAGCCTCAATAAAGCTTGCCTTGAGTGCTTCAAGTAGTGTG
TGCCCGTCTGTTGTGTGACTCTGGTAACTAGAGATCCCTCAGACCCTTTTAGTCAGTGTGGAAAATCTCT
AGCAGTACGTATAGTAGTTCATGTCATCTTATTATTCAGTATTTATAACTTGCAAAGAAATGAATATCAG
AGAGTGAGAGGAACTTGTTTATTGCAGCTTATAATGGTTACAAATAAAGCAATAGCATCACAAATTTCAC
AAATAAAGCATTTTTTTCACTGCATTCTAGTTGTGGTTTGTCCAAACTCATCAATGTATCTTATCATGTC
TGGCTCTAGCTATCCCGCCCCTAACTCCGCCCATCCCGCCCCTAACTCCGCCCAGTTCCGCCCATTCTCC
GCCCCATGGCTGACTAATTTTTTTTATTTATGCAGAGGCCGAGGCCGCCTCGGCCTCTGAGCTATTCCAG
AAGTAGTGAGGAGGCTTTTTTGGAGGCCTAGGGACGTACCCAATTCGCCCTATAGTGAGTCGTATTACGC
GCGCTCACTGGCCGTCGTTTTACAACGTCGTGACTGGGAAAACCCTGGCGTTACCCAACTTAATCGCCTT
GCAGCACATCCCCCTTTCGCCAGCTGGCGTAATAGCGAAGAGGCCCGCACCGATCGCCCTTCCCAACAGT
TGCGCAGCCTGAATGGCGAATGGG
[124 nt withheld, positions 8042-8165]
C
[91 nt withheld, positions 8167-8257]
A
[49 nt withheld, positions 8259-8307]
CCTTTGACGTTGGAGTCCACGTTCTTT
[37 nt withheld, positions 8335-8371]
ACCCTATCTCGGTCTATTCTTTTGATTTATAAGGGATTTTGCCGATTTCGGCCTATTGGTTAAAAAATGA
GCTGATTTAACAAAAATTTAACGCGAATTTTAACAAAATATTAACGCTTACAATTTAGGTGGCACTTTTC
GGGGAAATGTGCGCGGAACCCCTATTTGTTTATTTTTCTAAATACATTCAAATATGTATCCGCTCATGAG
ACAATAACCCTGATAAATGCTTCAATAATATTGAAAAAGGAAGAGTATGAGTATTCAACATTTCCGTGTC
GCCCTTATTCCCTTTTTTGCGGCATTTTGCCTTCCTGTTTTTGCTCACCCAGAAACGCTGGTGAAAGTAA
AAGATGCTGAAGATCAGTTGGGTGCACGAGTGGGTTACATCGAACTGGATCTCAACAGCGGTAAGATCCT
TGAGAGTTTTCGCCCCGAAGAACGTTTTCCAATGATGAGCACTTTTAAAGTTCTGCTATGTGGCGCGGTA
TTATCCCGTATTGACGCCGGGCAAGAGCAACTCGGTCGCCGCATACACTATTCTCAGAATGACTTGGTTG
AGTACTCACCAGTCACAGAAAAGCATCTTACGGATGGCATGACAGTAAGAGAATTATGCAGTGCTGCCAT
AACCATGAGTGATAACACTGCGGCCAACTTACTTCTGACAACGATCGGAGGACCGAAGGAGCTAACCGCT
TTTTTGCACAACATGGGGGATCATGTAACTCGCCTTGATCGTTGGGAACCGGAGCTGAATGAAGCCATAC
CAAACGACGAGCGTGACACCACGATGCCTGTAGCAATGGCAACAACGTTGCGCAAACTATTAACTGGCGA
ACTACTTACTCTAGCTTCCCGGCAACAATTAATAGACTGGATGGAGGCGGATAAAGTTGCAGGACCACTT
CTGCGCTCGGCCCTTCCGGCTGGCTGGTTTATTGCTGATAAATCTGGAGCCGGTGAGCGTGGGTCTCGCG
GTATCATTGCAGCACTGGGGCCAGATGGTAAGCCCTCCCGTATCGTAGTTATCTACACGACGGGGAGTCA
GGCAACTATGGATGAACGAAATAGACAGATCGCTGAGATAGGTGCCTCACTGATTAAGCATTGGTAACTG
TCAGACCAAGTTTACTCATATATACTTTAGATTGATTTAAAACTTCATTTTTAATTTAAAAGGATCTAGG
TGAAGATCCTTTTTGATAATCTCATGACCAAAATCCCTTAACGTGAGTTTTCGTTCCACTGAGCGTCAGA
CCCCGTAGAAAAGATCAAAGGATCTTCTTGAGATCCTTTTTTTCTGCGCGTAATCTGCTGCTTGCAAACA
AAAAAACCACCGCTACCAGCGGTGGTTTGTTTGCCGGATCAAGAGCTACCAACTCTTTTTCCGAAGGTAA
CTGGCTTCAGCAGAGCGCAGATACCAAATACTGTTCTTCTAGTGTAGCCGTAGTTAGGCCACCACTTCAA
GAACTCTGTAGCACCGCCTACATACCTCGCTCTGCTAATCCTGTTACCAGTGGCTGCTGCCAGTGGCGAT
AAGTCGTGTCTTACCGGGTTGGACTCAAGACGATAGTTACCGGATAAGGCGCAGCGGTCGGGCTGAACGG
GGGGTTCGTGCACACAGCCCAGCTTGGAGCGAACGACCTACACCGAACTGAGATACCTACAGCGTGAGCT
ATGAGAAAGCGCCACGCTTCCCGAAGGGAGAAAGGCGGACAGGTATCCGGTAAGCGGCAGGGTCGGAACA
GGAGAGCGCACGAGGGAGCTTCCAGGGGGAAACGCCTGGTATCTTTATAGTCCTGTCGGGTTTCGCCACC
TCTGACTTGAGCGTCGATTTTTGTGATGCTCGTCAGGGGGGCGGAGCCTATGGAAAAACGCCAGCAACGC
GGCCTTTTTACGGTTCCTGGCCTTTTGCTGGCCTTTTGCTCACATGTTCTTTCCTGCGTTATCCCCTGAT
TCTGTGGATAACCGTATTACCGCCTTTGAGTGAGCTGATACCGCTCGCCGCAGCCGAACGACCGAGCGCA
GCGAGTCAGTGAGCGAGGAAGCGGAAGAGCGCCCAATACGCAAACCGCCTCTCCCCGCGCGTTGGCCGAT
TCATTAATGCAGCTGGCACGACAGGTTTCCCGACTGGAAAGCGGGCAGTGAGCGCAACGCAATTAATGTG
AGTTAGCTCACTCATTAGGCACCCCAGGCTTTACACTTTATGCTTCCGGCTCGTATGTTGTGTGGAATTG
TGAGCGGATAACAATTTCACACAGGAAACAGCTATGACCATGATTACGCCAAGCGCGCAATTAACCCTCA
CTAAAGGGAACAAAAGCTGGAGCTGCAAGC
