>Addgene plasmid #142036 | TFORF2334 | depositor partial sequence | sequence record 278245 | Insert
ACCGCCACCATGGCTACTCAAGCTGATTTGATGGAGTTGGACATGGCCATGGAACCAGACAGAAAAGCGG
CTGTTAGTCACTGGCAGCAACAGTCTTACCTGGACTCTGGAATCCATTCTGGTGCCACTACCACAGCTCC
TTCTCTGAGTGGTAAAGGCAATCCTGAGGAAGAGGATGTGGATACCTCCCAAGTCCTGTATGAGTGGGAA
CAGGGATTTTCTCAGTCCTTCACTCAAGAACAAGTAGCTGATATTGATGGACAGTATGCAATGACTCGAG
CTCAGAGGGTACGAGCTGCTATGTTCCCTGAGACATTAGATGAGGGCATGCAGATCCCATCTACACAGTT
TGATGCTGCTCATCCCACTAATGTCCAGCGTTTGGCTGAACCATCACAGATGCTGAAA
[1614 nt withheld, positions 409-2022]
AAACGGCTTTCAGTTGAGCTGACCAGCTCTCTCTTCAGAACAGAGCCAATGGCTTGGAATGAGACTGCTG
ATCTTGGACTTGATATTGGTGCCCAGGGAGAACCCCTTGGATATCGCCAGGATGATCCTAGCTATCGTTC
TTTTCACTCTGGTGGATATGGCCAGGATGCCTTGGGTATGGACCCCATGATGGAACATGAGATGGGTGGC
CACCACCCTGGTGCTGACTATCCAGTTGATGGGCTGCCAGATCTGGGGCATGCCCAGGACCTCATGGATG
GGCTGCCTCCAGGTGACAGCAATCAGCTGGCCTGGTTTGATACTGACCTGTAGTAATGAACTAGTCCGTA
ACTTGAAAGTATTTCGATTTCTTGGCTTTATATATCTTGTGGAAAGGACGAACTATGGCTCGACGTGGAG
CCGTC
