>Addgene plasmid #142036 | TFORF2334 | depositor partial sequence | sequence record 278246 | Barcode
ACTATGGCTCGACGTGGAGCCGTC
